Addgene plasmid #141173: pAcBac1-3nitroY-A7-RS
Purpose: Expression of orthogonal tRNA and tRNA synthetase for incorporation of unnatural amino acids
Depositing lab: Ryan Mehl. Depositing organization: Oregon State University. Publication: Genetically Encoded Protein Tyrosine Nitration in Mammalian Cells. Porter JJ, Jang HS, Van Fossen EM, Nguyen DP, Willi TS, Cooley RB, Mehl RA. ACS Chem Biol. 2019 Jun 21;14(6):1328-1336. doi: 10.1021/acschembio.9b00371. Epub 2019 Jun 4. PubMed 31117397.
Backbone
  Vector backbone: pAcBac
  Vector type: Mammalian Expression, Lentiviral
Growth in bacteria
  Bacterial resistance: Ampicillin, 100 μg/mL
  Growth temperature: 30°C
  Growth strain: NEB Stable
  Copy number: High Copy
Gene/Insert
  Gene/Insert name: A7 3nY tRNA synthetase
  Mutation: P186T L274R N311G C313N
  Promoter: CMV
  Cloning method: Gibson Cloning
  Sequencing primers: 5′ Unknown
Terms and licenses: Academic/Nonprofit Terms; Industry Terms: Not Available to Industry
How to cite: pAcBac1-3nitroY-A7-RS was a gift from Ryan Mehl (Addgene plasmid # 141173 ; http://n2t.net/addgene:141173 ; RRID:Addgene_141173)
