[The description below was written by a language model from this plasmid's Addgene catalogue record and pLannotate feature annotations shown in this document.]
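Description:
pAcBac1-3nitroY-A7-RS is a mammalian expression plasmid built on the pAcBac backbone that delivers an orthogonal aminoacyl-tRNA synthetase/tRNA pair for genetic code expansion, specifically for site-specific incorporation of 3-nitrotyrosine into proteins in mammalian cells. It is propagated in E. coli through a high-copy ColE1/pUC-type origin with ampicillin selection, and also carries an f1 origin. The catalogue lists the vector type as mammalian expression and lentiviral, but the annotated features point instead to a baculovirus transfer (BacMam-style) architecture. Tn7L and Tn7R ends flank the payload together with a gentamicin resistance gene, an arrangement that allows transposition into a bacmid. A polyhedrin promoter drives a VSV-G glycoprotein coding sequence with an SV40 polyadenylation signal, which would pseudotype baculovirus particles to improve mammalian cell transduction. The only lentivirus-related annotation is a very short truncated 5' LTR fragment.

The synthetase cassette uses the CMV enhancer and promoter to express the A7 3nY variant, annotated as a Methanosarcina barkeri pyrrolysyl-tRNA synthetase (pylS) homologue. It carries the recorded substitutions P186T, L274R, N311G and C313N and is fused to a FLAG epitope fragment. WPRE and a bGH poly(A) signal follow it to enhance transcript processing and expression. Four tRNA genes are present in two clusters at either side of the payload, each cluster pairing a U6-driven and an H1-type Pol III-driven copy, which provides high suppressor tRNA dosage. The record does not state the tRNA identity or anticodon, though the pyrrolysyl system normally decodes amber (UAG) codons. The plasmid is typically used together with a target gene bearing such a codon.
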