Features (pLannotate 1.2.2; 33 found; start..end, strand, type, name):
    232..259     -  rep_origin     f1 ori (fragment): f1 bacteriophage origin of replication; arrow indicates direction of (+) strand synthesis
    291..359     -  ncRNA          tRNA: Accession: RF00005 - tRNA
    365..459     -  promoter       H1-2O2 promoter: doxycycline-inducible variant of the human H1 RNA promoter (Henriksen et al., 2007)
    466..534     -  ncRNA          tRNA: Accession: RF00005 - tRNA
    544..784     -  promoter       U6 promoter: RNA polymerase III promoter for human U6 snRNA
    799..817     -  promoter       SV40 promoter (fragment): SV40 enhancer and early promoter
    821..1045    -  polyA_signal   bGH poly(A) signal: bovine growth hormone polyadenylation signal
   1100..1688    -  misc_feature   WPRE: woodchuck hepatitis virus posttranscriptional regulatory element
   1717..2970    -  CDS            pylS: PYLS_METBA - Experimental evidence at protein level: Swiss-Prot protein existence level 1. Catalyzes the attachment of pyrrolysine to tRNA(Pyl). Pyrrolysine is a lysine derivative encoded by the termination codon UAG. From Methanosarcina barkeri.
   2971..2991    -  CDS            FLAG (fragment): FLAG® epitope tag, followed by an enterokinase cleavage site
   3074..3092    -  promoter       T7 promoter: promoter for bacteriophage T7 RNA polymerase
   3108..3141    -  LTR            5' LTR (truncated) (fragment): truncated 5' long terminal repeat (LTR) from HIV-1
   3137..3340    -  promoter       CMV promoter: human cytomegalovirus (CMV) immediate early promoter
   3341..3720    -  enhancer       CMV enhancer: human cytomegalovirus immediate early enhancer
   3815..3906    +  promoter       polyhedrin promoter: polh from Autographa californica; promoter for the baculovirus polyhedrin gene
   3965..5498    +  CDS            VSV-G (fragment) (sequence partly withheld): vesicular stomatitis virus G glycoprotein Indiana strain
   5540..5623    +  CDS            large T antigen (fragment): large T antigen from SV40 (simian virus 40)
   5646..5780    +  polyA_signal   SV40 poly(A) signal: SV40 polyadenylation signal
   5813..6053    +  promoter       U6 promoter: RNA polymerase III promoter for human U6 snRNA
   6061..6129    +  ncRNA          tRNA: Accession: RF00005 - tRNA
   6138..6232    +  promoter       H1-2O2 promoter: doxycycline-inducible variant of the human H1 RNA promoter (Henriksen et al., 2007)
   6236..6304    +  ncRNA          tRNA: Accession: RF00005 - tRNA
   6325..6490    -  mobile_element Tn7L: mini-Tn7 element (left end of the Tn7 transposon) Tn7
   6653..6669    +  CDS            lacZα (fragment): LacZα fragment of β-galactosidase; lacZ fragment
   6674..7128    +  rep_origin     f1 ori (sequence partly withheld): f1 bacteriophage origin of replication; arrow indicates direction of (+) strand synthesis
   7154..7258    +  promoter       AmpR promoter: bla
   7259..8119    +  CDS            AmpR: β-lactamase; bla; confers resistance to ampicillin, carbenicillin, and related antibiotics
   8290..8878    +  rep_origin     ori: high-copy-number ColE1/pMB1/pBR322/pUC origin of replication
   9064..9115    -  misc_feature   bom (fragment): basis of mobility region from pBR322
   9183..9407    -  mobile_element Tn7R: mini-Tn7 element (right end of the Tn7 transposon) Tn7
   9474..10007   -  CDS            GmR: gentamycin acetyltransferase; aacC1; confers resistance to gentamycin
  10196..10224   -  promoter       Pc promoter: intI1 (promoter lies within the coding sequence); class 1 integron promoter
  10202..212     -  CDS            YPR2_ECOLX (fragment) (across the origin): Protein predicted: Swiss-Prot protein existence level 4. From Escherichia coli.
>Addgene plasmid #141173 | pAcBac1-3nitroY-A7-RS | addgene full sequence | sequence record 314453 | Addgene NGS Result
AGGCATTGGCGGCCTTGCTGTTCTTCTACGGCAAGGTGCTGTGCACGGATCTGCCCTTGCTTCAGGAGAT
CGGTAGACCTCGGCCGTCGCGGCGCTTGCCGGTGGTGCTGACCCCGGATGAAGTGGTTCGCATCCTCGGT
TTTCTGGAAGGCGAGCATCGTTTGTTCGCCCAGGACTCTAGCTATAGTTCTAGTGGTTGGCTACGTACCC
GTAGTGGCTATGGCAGGGCTTGCGCTTAATGCGCCGCTACAGGGCGCGTGGGGATACCCCCTAGAGCCCC
AGCTGAAAAAACGGGGGGTGCGGGAGTTTCACCCGCCTGCACGGATTTAGAGTCCGTGTGATCTATTCGA
TCCACCCCCCGGTGTCTCTATCACTGATAGGGAACTTATAAGTCTCTATCACTGATAGGGATTTCACGTT
TATGGTGATTTCCCAGAACACATAGCGACATGCAAATATTAAAAAACGGAAACCCCGGGAATCTAACCCG
GCTGAACGGATTTAGAGTCCGTTCGATCTACATGATCAGGTTTCCGGTGTTTCGTCCTTTCCACAAGATA
TATAAAGCCAAGAAATCGAAATACTTTCAAGTTACGGTAAGCATATGATAGTCCATTTTAAAACATAATT
TTAAAACTGCAAACTACCCAAGAAATTATTACTTTCTACGTCACGTATTTTGTACTAATATCTTTGTGTT
TACAGTCAAATTAATTCTAATTATCTCTCTAACAGCCTTGTATCGTATATGCAAATATGAAGGAATCATG
GGAAATAGGCCCTCTTCCTGCCCGAGATCTGGTTCTTTCCGCCTCAGAAGCCATAGAGCCCACCGCATCC
CCAGCATGCCTGCTATTGTCTTCCCAATCCTCCCCCTTGCTGTCCTGCCCCACCCCACCCCCCAGAATAG
AATGACACCTACTCAGACAATGCGATGCAATTTCCTCATTTTATTAGGAAAGGACAGTGGGAGTGGCACC
TTCCAGGGTCAAGGAAGGCACGGGGGAGGGGCAAACAACAGATGGCTGGCAACTAGAAGGCACAGTCGAG
GCTGATCAGCGGGTTTAAACGGGCCCTCTAGACTCGAGTTAAAGTCGACGCGGGGAGGCGGCCCAAAGGG
AGATCCGACTCGTCTGAGGGCGAAGGCGAAGACGCGGAAGAGGCCGCAGAGCCGGCAGCAGGCCGCGGGA
AGGAAGGTCCGCTGGATTGAGGGCCGAAGGGACGTAGCAGAAGGACGTCCCGCGCAGAATCCAGGTGGCA
ACACAGGCGAGCAGCCAAGGAAAGGACGATGATTTCCCCGACAACACCACGGAATTGTCAGTGCCCAACA
GCCGAGCCCCTGTCCAGCAGCGGGCAAGGCAGGCGGCGATGAGTTCCGCCGTGGCAATAGGGAGGGGGAA
AGCGAAAGTCCCGGAAAGGAGCTGACAGGTGGTGGCAATGCCCCAACCAGTGGGGGTTGCGTCAGCAAAC
ACAGTGCACACCACGCCACGTTGCCTGACAACGGGCCACAACTCCTCATAAAGAGACAGCAACCAGGATT
TATACAAGGAGGAGAAAATGAAAGCCATACGGGAAGCAATAGCATGATACAAAGGCATTAAAGCAGCGTA
TCCACATAGCGTAAAAGGAGCAACATAGTTAAGAATACCAGTCAATCTTTCACAAATTTTGTAATCCAGA
GGTTGATTGTCGACTTAACGCGTTGAATTCTCATCACAGGTTGGTGCTGATGCCGTTGTAGTAGCTCTCG
CTTCTGCTGGCCCGCTTGATGTTCTTGAAGCCGTGCATCACTTTCAGCAGCCGTTCCAGGCCGAAGCCGG
CTCCGATCCAGGGCTTGTCGATGCCCCACTCCCGGTCCAGGGACACGGGTCCCACCACGGCGCTGCTCAG
TTCCAGGTCGCCGTGCATGATGTCCAGGGTGTCGCCGTACACCATGCAGCTGTCGCCCACGATCTCGAAG
TCGATTTCCAGGTAATCCAGGAACTCTTTGATCAGGGCTTCCAGGTTCTCCCGGGTGCAGCCGCTGCCCA
TCTGGTTAAAGCCCACCATTGTAAACTCTTCCAGGTGCTCTTTGCCGTCGCTCTCTTTCCGGTAGCAGGG
TCCCACTTCGAAAATCTTGATGGGGCCAGGCAGGATTCTGTCCAGTTTCCGCCTGTAGTTGTACAGGGTG
GGGGCCAGCATAGGCCGCAGGCACAGGTTCTTGTCCACCCGGAAAATCTGCTTGGACAGCTCGGTGTCGT
TGTTGATGCCCATCCGCTCCACGTACTCGGCGGGGATCAGGATGGGGCTCTTGATTTCCAGGAAGCCCCG
GTCCACGAAGAACTTGGTGATGTCCCGTTCCAGCTTGCCCAGGTAGTCCTCCCTGTCGTTGGTGTACAGC
CGCTGGAAGTCGTTCTTCCGCCGGGTCACCAGCTCGGTTTCCAGCTCCCGGAAGGGCTTGGCCATGTTCA
GGCTGATCTTGTCCTCGGGGGACAGCAGGGCCTCCACTCTGTCCAGCTGGGACCGTGTCAGGCTGGGAGC
AGGAGCAGAGGCGGGCACGGAGCTGTTGGGGGTGCTCTTGGCGGGGCTGGGCACGCTGCGGCTGGTGTTG
GTGCTGGCCTTGGCGGACACGCTGTTTTCCAGGGGCTTGGGGGCTCTGGACACGCTCTTGGGCATGGCTT
TCTTCACTTTGGGGGCGGACACCACCCGCACTTTCACGCTGTTCTTGCTCTCGGTGCTTCTGGTCAGAAA
GTTGTTGATGTCCTCGTCGGACACCCGGCACCGCTTACAGGTCTTTCTGTACTTGTGGTGCCGGAAGGCT
CTGGCGGTCCGGCAGCTTCTGCTGTTGTTCACCACCAGGTGGTCGCCGCAGGCCATCTCGATGTAGATTT
TGCTTCTTGACACCTCGTGGTGCTTGATCTTGTGCAGGGTGCCGGTCCGGCTCATCCACAGGCCGGTGGC
GCTAATCAGCACGTCCAGGGGTTTCTTGTCCTTGTCGTCGTCGTCCTTGTAGTCGTCGAGTGTGAGGCGC
TCCAGTGGAGGCAACTGCAAAGGAACCGGACACGCCATGGTGGCGCTAGCCAGCTTGGGTCTCCCTATAG
TGAGTCGTATTAATTTCGATAAGCCAGTAAGCAGTGGGTTCTCTAGTTAGCCAGAGAGCTCTGCTTATAT
AGACCTCCCACCGTACACGCCTACCGCCCATTTGCGTCAATGGGGCGGAGTTGTTACGACATTTTGGAAA
GTCCCGTTGATTTTGGTGCCAAAACAAACTCCCATTGACGTCAATGGGGTGGAGACTTGGAAATCCCCGT
GAGTCAAACCGCTATCCACGCCCATTGATGTACTGCCAAAACCGCATCACCATGGTAATAGCGATGACTA
ATACGTAGATGTACTGCCAAGTAGGAAAGTCCCATAAGGTCATGTACTGGGCATAATGCCAGGCGGGCCA
TTTACCGTCATTGACGTCAATAGGGGGCGTACTTGGCATATGATACACTTGATGTACTGCCAAGTGGGCA
GTTTACCGTAAATACTCCACCCATTGACGTCAATGGAAAGTCCCTATTGGCGTTACTATGGGAACATACG
TCATTATTGACGTCAATGGGCGGGGGTCGTTGGGCGGTCAGCCAGGCGGGCCATTTACCGTAAGTTATGT
AACGCGGAACTCCATATATGGGCTATGAACTAATGACCCCGTAATTGATTACTATTAATAACTAGTCAAT
AATCAATGTCAACGCGTATATCTGGCCCGTACATCGCGAAGCAGCGCAAAACGGATCCTGCAGGTATTTG
CGGCCGCGGTCCGTATACTCCGGAATATTAATAGATCATGGAGATAATTAAAATGATAACCATCTCGCAA
ATAAATAAGTATTTTACTGTTTTCGTAACAGTTTTGTAATAAAAAAACCTATAAATATTCCGGATTATTC
ATACCGTCCCACCATCGGGCGCGAACTCCTAAAAAACCGCCACCATGAAGTGCCTTTTGTACTTAGCCTT
TTTATTCATTGGGGTGAATTGC
[1296 nt withheld, positions 4013-5308]
AATCCAATCGAGCTTGTAGAAGGTTGGTTCAGTAGTTGGAAAAGCTCTATTGCCTCTTTTTTCTTTATCA
TAGGGTTAATCATTGGACTATTCTTGGTTCTCCGAGTTGGTATCCATCTTTGCATTAAATTAAAGCACAC
CAAGAAAAGACAGATTTATACAGACATAGAGATGAACCGACTTGGAAAGTGATAAGGCCAGGCCGGCCAA
GCTTGTCGAGAAGTACTAGAGGATCATAATCAGCCATACCACATTTGTAGAGGTTTTACTTGCTTTAAAA
AACCTCCCACACCTCCCCCTGAACCTGAAACATAAAATGAATGCAATTGTTGTTGTTAACTTGTTTATTG
CAGCTTATAATGGTTACAAATAAAGCAATAGCATCACAAATTTCACAAATAAAGCATTTTTTTCACTGCA
TTCTAGTTGTGGTTTGTCCAAACTCATCAATGTATCTTATCATGTCTGGATCTGATCACTGCTTGAGCCT
AGGTCGGGCAGGAAGAGGGCCTATTTCCCATGATTCCTTCATATTTGCATATACGATACAAGGCTGTTAG
AGAGATAATTAGAATTAATTTGACTGTAAACACAAAGATATTAGTACAAAATACGTGACGTAGAAAGTAA
TAATTTCTTGGGTAGTTTGCAGTTTTAAAATTATGTTTTAAAATGGACTATCATATGCTTACCGTAACTT
GAAAGTATTTCGATTTCTTGGCTTTATATATCTTGTGGAAAGGACGAAACACCGGAAACCTGATCATGTA
GATCGAACGGACTCTAAATCCGTTCAGCCGGGTTAGATTCCCGGGGTTTCCGTTTTTTAATATTTGCATG
TCGCTATGTGTTCTGGGAAATCACCATAAACGTGAAATCCCTATCAGTGATAGAGACTTATAAGTTCCCT
ATCAGTGATAGAGACACCGGGGGGTGGATCGAATAGATCACACGGACTCTAAATCCGTGCAGGCGGGTGA
AACTCCCGCACCCCCCGTTTTTTGCTAGGAGATCCGAACCAGATAAGTGAAATCTAGTTCCAAACTATTT
TGTCATTTTTAATTTTCGTATTAGCTTACGACGCTACACCCAGTTCCCATCTATTTTGTCACTCTTCCCT
AAATAATCCTTAAAAACTCCATTTCCACCCCTCCCAGTTCCCAACTATTTTGTCCGCCCACAGCGGGGCA
TTTTTCTTCCTGTTATGTTTTTAATCAAACATCCTGCCAACTCCATGTGACAAACCGTCATCTTCGGCTA
CTTTTTCTCTGTCACAGAATGAAAATTTTTCTGTCATCTCTTCGTTATTAATGTTTGTAATTGACTGAAT
ATCAACGCTTATTTGCAGCCTGAATGGCGAATGGG
[124 nt withheld, positions 6674-6797]
C
[91 nt withheld, positions 6799-6889]
A
[49 nt withheld, positions 6891-6939]
CCTTTGACGTTGGAGTCCACGTTCTT
[37 nt withheld, positions 6966-7002]
ACCCTATCTCGGTCTATTCTTTTGATTTATAAGGGATTTTGCCGATTTCGGCCTATTGGTTAAAAAATGA
GCTGATTTAACAAAAATTTAACGCGAATTTTAACAAAATATTAACGCTTACAATTTAGGTGGCACTTTTC
GGGGAAATGTGCGCGGAACCCCTATTTGTTTATTTTTCTAAATACATTCAAATATGTATCCGCTCATGAG
ACAATAACCCTGATAAATGCTTCAATAATATTGAAAAAGGAAGAGTATGAGTATTCAACATTTCCGTGTC
GCCCTTATTCCCTTTTTTGCGGCATTTTGCCTTCCTGTTTTTGCTCACCCAGAAACGCTGGTGAAAGTAA
AAGATGCTGAAGATCAGTTGGGTGCACGAGTGGGTTACATCGAACTGGATCTCAACAGCGGTAAGATCCT
TGAGAGTTTTCGCCCCGAAGAACGTTTTCCAATGATGAGCACTTTTAAAGTTCTGCTATGTGGCGCGGTA
TTATCCCGTATTGACGCCGGGCAAGAGCAACTCGGTCGCCGCATACACTATTCTCAGAATGACTTGGTTG
AGTACTCACCAGTCACAGAAAAGCATCTTACGGATGGCATGACAGTAAGAGAATTATGCAGTGCTGCCAT
AACCATGAGTGATAACACTGCGGCCAACTTACTTCTGACAACGATCGGAGGACCGAAGGAGCTAACCGCT
TTTTTGCACAACATGGGGGATCATGTAACTCGCCTTGATCGTTGGGAACCGGAGCTGAATGAAGCCATAC
CAAACGACGAGCGTGACACCACGATGCCTGTAGCAATGGCAACAACGTTGCGCAAACTATTAACTGGCGA
ACTACTTACTCTAGCTTCCCGGCAACAATTAATAGACTGGATGGAGGCGGATAAAGTTGCAGGACCACTT
CTGCGCTCGGCCCTTCCGGCTGGCTGGTTTATTGCTGATAAATCTGGAGCCGGTGAGCGTGGGTCTCGCG
GTATCATTGCAGCACTGGGGCCAGATGGTAAGCCCTCCCGTATCGTAGTTATCTACACGACGGGGAGTCA
GGCAACTATGGATGAACGAAATAGACAGATCGCTGAGATAGGTGCCTCACTGATTAAGCATTGGTAACTG
TCAGACCAAGTTTACTCATATATACTTTAGATTGATTTAAAACTTCATTTTTAATTTAAAAGGATCTAGG
TGAAGATCCTTTTTGATAATCTCATGACCAAAATCCCTTAACGTGAGTTTTCGTTCCACTGAGCGTCAGA
CCCCGTAGAAAAGATCAAAGGATCTTCTTGAGATCCTTTTTTTCTGCGCGTAATCTGCTGCTTGCAAACA
AAAAAACCACCGCTACCAGCGGTGGTTTGTTTGCCGGATCAAGAGCTACCAACTCTTTTTCCGAAGGTAA
CTGGCTTCAGCAGAGCGCAGATACCAAATACTGTTCTTCTAGTGTAGCCGTAGTTAGGCCACCACTTCAA
GAACTCTGTAGCACCGCCTACATACCTCGCTCTGCTAATCCTGTTACCAGTGGCTGCTGCCAGTGGCGAT
AAGTCGTGTCTTACCGGGTTGGACTCAAGACGATAGTTACCGGATAAGGCGCAGCGGTCGGGCTGAACGG
GGGGTTCGTGCACACAGCCCAGCTTGGAGCGAACGACCTACACCGAACTGAGATACCTACAGCGTGAGCT
ATGAGAAAGCGCCACGCTTCCCGAAGGGAGAAAGGCGGACAGGTATCCGGTAAGCGGCAGGGTCGGAACA
GGAGAGCGCACGAGGGAGCTTCCAGGGGGAAACGCCTGGTATCTTTATAGTCCTGTCGGGTTTCGCCACC
TCTGACTTGAGCGTCGATTTTTGTGATGCTCGTCAGGGGGGCGGAGCCTATGGAAAAACGCCAGCAACGC
GGCCTTTTTACGGTTCCTGGCCTTTTGCTGGCCTTTTGCTCACATGTTCTTTCCTGCGTTATCCCCTGAT
TCTGTGGATAACCGTATTACCGCCTTTGAGTGAGCTGATACCGCTCGCCGCAGCCGAACGACCGAGCGCA
GCGAGTCAGTGAGCGAGGAAGCGGAAGAGCGCCTGATGCGGTATTTTCTCCTTACGCATCTGTGCGGTAT
TTCACACCGCATAGACCAGCCGCGTAACCTGGCAAAATCGGTTACGGTTGAGTAATAAATGGATGCCCTG
CGTAAGCGGGTGTGGGCGGACAATAAAGTCTTAAACTGAACAAAATAGATCTAAACTATGACAATAAAGT
CTTAAACTAGACAGAATAGTTGTAAACTGAAATCAGTCCAGTTATGCTGTGAAAAAGCATACTGGACTTT
TGTTATGGCTAAAGCAAACTCTTCATTTTCTGAAGTGCAAATTGCCCGTCGTATTAAAGAGGGGCGTGGC
CAAGGGCATGGTAAAGACTATATTCGCGGCGTTGTGACAATTTACCGAACAACTCCGCGGCCGGGAAGCC
GATCTCGGCTTGAACGAATTGTTAGGTGGCGGTACTTGGGTCGATATCAAAGTGCATCACTTCTTCCCGT
ATGCCCAACTTTGTATAGAGAGCCACTGCGGGATCGTCACCGTAATCTGCTTGCACGTAGATCACATAAG
CACCAAGCGCGTTGGCCTCATGCTTGAGGAGATTGATGAGCGCGGTGGCAATGCCCTGCCTCCGGTGCTC
GCCGGAGACTGCGAGATCATAGATATAGATCTCACTACGCGGCTGCTCAAACTTGGGCAGAACGTAAGCC
GCGAGAGCGCCAACAACCGCTTCTTGGTCGAAGGCAGCAAGCGCGATGAATGTCTTACTACGGAGCAAGT
TCCCGAGGTAATCGGAGTCCGGCTGATGTTGGGAGTAGGTGGCTACGTCTCCGAACTCACGACCGAAAAG
ATCAAGAGCAGCCCGCATGGATTTGACTTGGTCAGGGCCGAGCCTACATGTGCGAATGATGCCCATACTT
GAGCCACCTAACTTTGTTTTAGGGCGACTGCCCTGCTGCGTAACATCGTTGCTGCTGCGTAACATCGTTG
CTGCTCCATAACATCAAACATCGACCCACGGCGTAACGCGCTTGCTGCTTGGATGCCCGAGGCATAGACT
GTACAAAAAAACAGTCATAACAAGCCATGAAAACCGCCACTGCGCCGTTACCACCGCTGCGTTCGGTCAA
GGTTCTGGACCAGTTGCGTGAGCGCATACGCTACTTGCATTACAGTTTACGAACCGAACAGGCTTATGTC
AACTGGGTTCGTGCCTTCATCCGTTTCCACGGTGTGCGTCACCCGGCAACCTTGGGCAGCAGCGAAGTCG
AGGCATTTCTGTCCTGGCTGGCGAACGAGCGCAAGGTTTCGGTCTCCACGCATCGTC
